>Addgene plasmid #31199 | pDONR223-BRAF V600E | addgene partial sequence | sequence record 35526 | 31199 with M13rev
TCAGCTGGATGGCAAATAATGATTTTATTTTGACTGATAGTGACCTGTTCGTTGCAACAAATTGATAAGC
AATGCTTTCTTATAATGCCAACTTTGTACAAGAAAGTTGGCAAGTGGACAGGAAACGCACCATATCCCCC
TGCCTGGATGGGTGTTTTTGGAGAAGCACAAGCATATAGACTAAAATCCTCTGTTTGGAAACCAGCCCGA
TTCAAGGAGGGTTCTGATGCACTGCGGTGAATTTTTGGCAATGAGCGGGCCAGCAGCTCAATAGAGGCGA
GAATTTGGGGAAAGAGTGGTCTCTCATCTCTTTTCTTTTTGAGGCACTCTGCCATTAATCTCTTCATGGC
TTTTGGACAGTTACTCCGTACCTTACTGAGATCTGGAGACAGGTATCCTCGTCCCACCATAAAAATTATC
TGGTCCCTGTTGTTGATGTTTGAATAAGGTAACTGTCCAGTCATCAATTCATACAGAACAATTCCAAATG
CATATACATCTGACTGAAAGCTGTATGGATTTTTATCTTGCATTCTGATGACTTCTGGTGCCATCCACAA
AATGGATCCAGACAACTGTTCAAACTGATGGGACCCACTCCATCGAGATTTCTCTGTAGCTAGACCAAAA
TCACCTATTTTTACTGTGAGGTCTTCATGAAGAAATATATTATTACTCTTGAGGTCTCTGTGGATGATTG
ACTTGGCGTGTAAGTAATCCATGCCCTGTGCAGTCTGTCGTGCAATATCTATAAGTTTGATCATCTCAAA
TTTGGTCTCAATGATATGGAGATGGTGATACAAGCTGGAGCCCTCACACCACTGGGTAACAATAGCCAG
