>Addgene plasmid #31199 | pDONR223-BRAF V600E | addgene partial sequence | sequence record 35527 | 31199 with M13rev
CAGCTGGATGGCAAATAATGATTTTATTTTGACTGATAGTGACCTGTTCGTTGCAACAAATTGATAAGCA
ATGCTTTCTTATAATGCCAACTTTGTACAAGAAAGTTGGCAAGTGGACAGGAAACGCACCATATCCCCCT
GCCTGGATGGGTGTTTTTGGAGAAGCACAAGCATATAGACTAAAATCCTCTGTTTGGAAACCAGCCCGAT
TCAAGGAGGGTTCTGATGCACTGCGGTGAATTTTTGGCAATGAGCGGGCCAGCAGCTCAATAGAGGCGAG
AATTTGGGGAAAGAGTGGTCTCTCATCTCTTTTCTTTTTGAGGCACTCTGCCATTAATCTCTTCATGGCT
TTTGGACAGTTACTCCGTACCTTACTGAGATCTGGAGACAGGTATCCTCGTCCCACCATAAAAATTATCT
GGTCCCTGTTGTTGATGTTTGAATAAGGTAACTGTCCAGTCATCAATTCATACAGAACAATTCCAAATGC
ATATACATCTGACTGAAAGCTGTATGGATTTTTATCTTGCATTCTGATGACTTCTGGTGCCATCCACAAA
ATGGATCCNGACAACTGTTCAAACTGATGGGACCCACTCCATCGAGATTTCTCTGTAGCTAGACCAAAAT
CACCTATTTTTACTGTGAGGTCTTCATGAAGAAATATATTATTACTCTTGAGGTCTCTGTGGATGATTGA
CTTGGCGTGTAAGTAATCCATGCCCTGTGCAGTCTGTCGTGCAATATCTATAAGTTTGATCATCTCAAAT
TTGGTCTCAATGATATGGAGATGGTGATACAAGCTGGAGCCCTCACACCACTGGGTAACAATAGCCAGTT
GTGGCTTTGTGGAATAGCCC
