[The description below was written by a language model from this plasmid's Addgene catalogue record.]
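Description:
pDONR223-BRAF V600E is a Gateway entry-type clone built on the pDONR223 donor backbone (about 5 kb without insert). It carries the human BRAF open reading frame with the V600E substitution, the well-known activating mutation in the kinase domain of this RAF-family serine/threonine kinase. The plasmid is maintained in E. coli as a high-copy construct under spectinomycin selection. The insert is recorded as roughly 2.5 kb and was introduced by Gateway recombination, so the ORF should be flanked by recombination sites that allow it to be moved into compatible destination vectors. No feature table is provided, so the exact site configuration, origin of replication and other backbone elements are not itemised in the record. M13 forward and reverse primer sites flanking the insert are listed for sequencing.

The construct is a shuttle for the ORF rather than an expression plasmid. The record names no mammalian promoter, and the depositor explicitly warns against transfecting it directly. The ORF lacks a stop codon by design, so transfer into a destination vector can fuse it in frame to a C-terminal epitope tag of choice, with the stop codon supplied by that vector. It comes from a genome-scale human ORF collection intended for lentiviral expression. The depositor points to a set of four separately available custom lentiviral destination vectors for expressing such ORFs in mammalian cells. Typical use is therefore to generate tagged BRAF V600E expression constructs, for example for studies of oncogenic BRAF signalling. Distribution is restricted to academic and nonprofit users.
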