Addgene plasmid #31199: pDONR223-BRAF V600E
Depositing lab: David Root. Depositing organization: Broad Institute. Publication: A public genome-scale lentiviral expression library of human ORFs. Yang X, Boehm JS, Yang X, Salehi-Ashtiani K, Hao T, Shen Y, Lubonja R, Thomas SR, Alkan O, Bhimdi T, Green TM, Johannessen CM, Silver SJ, Nguyen C, Murray RR, Hieronymus H, Balcha D, Fan C, Lin C, Ghamsari L, Vidal M, Hahn WC, Hill DE, Root DE. Nat Methods. 2011 Jun 26;8(8):659-61. doi: 10.1038/nmeth.1638 PubMed 21706014.
Backbone
  Vector backbone: pDONR223
  Backbone manufacturer: Invitrogen
  Backbone size w/o insert (bp): 5005
  Vector type: Gateway Donor vector
Growth in bacteria
  Bacterial resistance: Spectinomycin, 50 μg/mL
  Growth temperature: 37°C
  Growth strain: DH5alpha
  Copy number: High Copy
Gene/Insert
  Gene/Insert name: B-Raf
  Species: H. sapiens (human)
  Insert size (bp): 2477
  Mutation: V600E
  Entrez Gene: BRAF (a.k.a. B-RAF1, B-raf, BRAF-1, BRAF1, NS7, RAFB1)
  Cloning method: Gateway Cloning
  Sequencing primers: 5′ M13pUC-fwd; 3′ M13rev
Terms and licenses: Academic/Nonprofit Terms; Industry Terms: Not Available to Industry
Depositor comments: The ORF has no Stop codon. This design enables easy recombination into a destination vector to add an epitope tag of choice and Stop codon to the ORF. Do NOT use this plasmid directly for transfections. A set of 4 custom lentiviral vectors is available (http://www.addgene.org/25895, http://www.addgene.org/25896, http://www.addgene.org/25897, http://www.addgene.org/25890) to be used to express these ORFs in mammalian cells. These plasmids are not included in the kit and must be ordered separately.
How to cite: pDONR223-BRAF V600E was a gift from David Root (Addgene plasmid # 31199)
